Addgene plasmid #15457: pLL29
Depositing lab: Chia Lee. Depositing organization: University of Arkansas for Medical Sciences (UAMS). Publication: Improved single-copy integration vectors for Staphylococcus aureus. Luong TT, Lee CY. J Microbiol Methods. 2007 Jul . 70(1):186-90. 10.1016/j.mimet.2007.04.007 PubMed 17512993.
Backbone
  Vector backbone: N/A
  Backbone size w/o insert (bp): 7029
  Vector type: S. aureus-E. coli shuttle vector
Growth in bacteria
  Bacterial resistance: Spectinomycin, 50 μg/mL
  Growth temperature: 37°C
  Growth strain: DH5alpha
  Growth instructions: tetracycline/ S. aureus
  Copy number: Low Copy
Gene/Insert
  Gene/Insert name: None
  Insert size (bp): 7029
  GenBank ID: EF540895
  Cloning method: Restriction Enzyme
  Sequencing primers: 5′ N/A; 3′ N/A
Terms and licenses: Academic/Nonprofit Terms; Industry Terms: Not Available to Industry
Depositor comments: pCL25 can integrate into the L54a attB site, whereas pLL29 and pLL39 can integrate at either one of the two sites: L54a attB and phi-11 attB.
How to cite: pLL29 was a gift from Chia Lee (Addgene plasmid # 15457 ; http://n2t.net/addgene:15457 ; RRID:Addgene_15457)
