[The description below was written by a language model from this plasmid's Addgene catalogue record and pLannotate feature annotations shown in this document.]
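Description:
pLL29 is a 7,029 bp single-copy integration vector for Staphylococcus aureus, catalogued as an S. aureus–E. coli shuttle vector with no insert; the record treats the whole plasmid as the vector. In E. coli it replicates from the low-copy pSC101 origin, supported by the Rep101 (RepA) initiator protein, and is selected with spectinomycin through the aadA aminoglycoside adenylyltransferase (SmR). Short flanking fragments annotated as qacE, gentamicin acetyltransferase and an E. coli integron-type integrase suggest that this marker was carried in on a piece of an integron-derived resistance cassette; these fragments are not expected to be functional.

For S. aureus, selection is by tetracycline, provided by the tet(K) efflux gene, a metal-tetracycline/proton antiporter. An adjacent partial pre gene appears to be a remnant of the small staphylococcal plasmid from which the marker was taken. No staphylococcal replication origin is annotated, which fits a design in which the plasmid persists in S. aureus only after site-specific recombination into the chromosome. According to the depositor comments, pLL29 can integrate at either of two chromosomal sites, the phage L54a attB or the phage phi-11 attB, whereas the related pCL25 uses only the L54a site. The feature table does not annotate the attP sites themselves. It shows only a short fragment of the L54a integrase, so the integrase presumably has to be supplied separately, though the record does not say how.

A pUC18/19-type multiple cloning site allows restriction cloning of genes of interest. Typical uses would be stable single-copy complementation or reporter fusion studies in S. aureus.
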