Features (pLannotate 1.2.2; 10 found; start..end, strand, type, name):
      1..57      +  misc_feature   MCS: pUC18/19 multiple cloning site
     53..526     -  CDS            pre (fragment): PRE3_STAAC - Protein inferred from homology: Swiss-Prot protein existence level 3. The interaction of the RSA site and the PRE protein may not only serves a function in plasmid maintenance, but may also contributes to the distribution of small antibiotic resistance plasmids among Gram- positive bacteria. From Staphylococcus aureus (strain COL).
    715..2091    -  CDS            tet: TCR_STAAU - Also known as tet(K). Protein inferred from homology: Swiss-Prot protein existence level 3. Resistance to tetracycline by an active tetracycline efflux. This is an energy-dependent process that decreases the accumulation of the antibiotic in whole cells. This protein functions as a metal- tetracycline/H(+) antiporter. From Staphylococcus aureus.
   2551..2634    -  CDS            int (fragment): VINT_BPL54 - Protein inferred from homology: Swiss-Prot protein existence level 3. Integrase is necessary for integration of the phage into the host genome by site-specific recombination. In conjunction with excisionase, integrase is also necessary for excision of the prophage from the host genome. It may bind the DNA. From Staphylococcus phage L54a (Bacteriophage L54a).
   3053..3121    -  CDS            qacE (fragment): QACE_ECOLX - Protein inferred from homology: Swiss-Prot protein existence level 3. Multidrug exporter. Is implicated for the resistance to bacteriocidal quaternary ammonium compounds. From Escherichia coli.
   3285..4076    -  CDS            SmR: aminoglycoside adenylyltransferase (Murphy, 1985); aadA; confers resistance to spectinomycin and streptomycin
   4083..4139    -  CDS            GmR (fragment): gentamycin acetyltransferase; aacC1; confers resistance to gentamycin
   4225..4797    +  CDS            int (fragment) (sequence partly withheld): INT2_ECOLX - Protein inferred from homology: Swiss-Prot protein existence level 3. Putative integrase believed to be involved in the insertion of antibiotic resistance genes into plasmids and transposons. From Escherichia coli.
   5328..6278    -  CDS            Rep101: RepA protein needed for replication with the pSC101 origin; rep101
   6326..6548    -  rep_origin     pSC101 ori: low-copy replication origin that requires the Rep101 protein
>Addgene plasmid #15457 | pLL29 | depositor full sequence | sequence record 8296 | Author sequence
GAATTCGAGCTCGGTACCCGGGGATCCTCTAGAGTCGACCTGCAGGCATGCAAGCTTTTTTATTACCTAC
AACTTCTTTAGCACTTAAACGACCATCATCAGTTATTGGAACAACGCCATAATGCATATGTGGTGTTTTT
TCGTCCATGTGAACTGTTGCATATAATAAATTATCTTTACCGTATTCTTGTTCTAAAAACTCTTTAGCAT
ATTCAAAAAACTGCTTTGTATCTTCTGGCGTTTGATTATCAAAGAAATCATTGTCTGATGTAATTAAACC
ATCAATGTGTTTAATCGCGTCTGTTCTAATTTTTCTTTTGCCTGTATAATTCTGTTCGATTTTTTCATCA
ATCAAGTTATTAAAATTCTGTTTATTAGCATTTACCAAATCATAATTTAAGTAAGTTTTACTATGGTCTA
TATCTTCATTTTCATAATTATTATTTTCTCTTTGAACATGTTTTTGTATGCCCGTTGTATTTGTTCCAGA
TTTAACTTTTGAAACTCTAACAATGGAATAAGACATATAAAAATCACTCCTAAGCACAAAGGTTTTATGT
GTATTTAATAGTTTAAGTCTAACACACTAGACTTATTTTTAATAAGTCGTTAATACGTGTGCTCTGCGAG
GCTTAAACCTGTTTTTGCTAACGCAAAAAATGAGTGGCAAAATGCTAGCCACTCATAGTTCTAAACCAAA
ATATAATATAACTATTCAAACTGCTTTTCAGAACGTTTAAATACAATAATCGTCAAAAGACAACATAAAA
TAATAAGGATAGCCATGGCTACAAGAATATTACTATACACTCCAGAAGAATAATTTATAAATTCCAGAAC
TAGTTTACGATTAATCAATTGTAGTGACAATAAACCTCCTACAATTGCTATACCTGTTCCCTCTGATAAA
AAACTTGTGAAATTTAGCAAACTCATTCCAGAAGCAACTTCTTCTTCAGAAAGACTACTTGATACTATTT
TTGATATAACTGTTTTAGTAAAAGATAATCCGCCCATAACAAATATAAACATAAAAGTAGTCAACCACAT
ACTAAACTCAACAAAAAATGCAATAGTTAAAAAACTTATAGAGATAGACAATGATCCTAAAATAAAAACA
AATAATGATCCTTTTCTATCCACTAAAAAACCACCAAAATAACCAAAAACAATAACACTCATGGTTCCAG
GAAAAATAACACTATTACCTATTGTCGCTACATTTACATGATAAATAGTTTTCATCATATAAGGCACCAT
TGATATAAAACCAGCTACTATAGAAAATATTAGCCCACCAGAAAACAAACCAAGCATAAACGGAATGTTT
TTCCCTAGTTTAGGATTAATAAAAGGGTTAGAAACTCTTGAAATATGTTTAATAAAAATCACAAAAAAGA
TTGTGAAGAGTATTAAAAAAGTCCAATTATAATTTGTCGTAAATAACATAAAACATATAATACTTATAGA
CATTAAAACAATACCTACGATATCTAATGTATTTTTTGTTGATTTACCAGGTACCATTACTTTAATAAGA
AAAGGTATAGTTACTATTGTAATCATAGGAAGTATAAGTAGGTAAGACCAATGAATATAATGTGCTATTA
TTCCCCCTATTGAAGGACCTAACCCTTCACCTAAAGCTACAATTGATCCTATAAAACCAAAGGCTTTGCC
TTGTTTTTTTCTTGTAATATTTCTAGCTACAACCACCATAATCAGTGAAGGGAATGCAGCAGATCCTACT
CCTTGTACTAACCTACCAAAAATCAAAATAAAAAAGTGATTGTGACCAATAAAAGCAATCAATGAACCAA
GACAGCTCAAACTAATACCAATAATTAACAATTTTTTTATATTTATATAATCAGATAATTTTCCATATAC
TGCTGTTCCTATCGAAAAAGTTAACATATATGCAGTGTTTACCCAGTTTGTAATTCCAGGAGTAGTATTA
AAATGATTTGCAATATCAGGTAAAGAAACATTTAAAACCATTTCATTTAATACACTAAAAAATGAAAGAA
TACAAAGCCAAAATAAAACGCTATAAAACAAACCTTTAAATTTTTTATATAAACTAAACAATTTTACCTC
TTTACTTGAGGTGACTAAAGTTTATAGGGGTAAATTATTCTTTCACCTCATATAAATTCCCCAAATTTTT
AAATAGACACTTCATAAAAAAATCCTCCTAAATTAGAATAGTTTAAATATATCATTTTTGTTCAGTAATA
TTAATATGTACACTATTTCCAAAATTTAAATTCATGTTGCCAAAAATCGATTATGTCTTTTGCGGGGCAA
AAAAAGGGCAGATTATTTGAAAAAGGGCAAACGCTTGTGGAAAAGCTAAAAGGTTAAAAATGACAAAAAC
CTTGATACAACAGTGTTTTTGGACGCTCGTGTACGTTAGAGAATGACCGGTTTACCATCATACAAGGATG
GGATTAACTTGTGTTAAAAAGCCTTTAATATCAGTTGTTACAAAGGATTTGTAGCGTCTTTAAAAATAAA
AAAGGGCAGAAAAAGGGCAGATACCTTTTAGTACACAAGTTTTTCTAATTTTTGCTCTAACTCTCTGTCC
ATTTTCTCTGTTACATGTGTATACACCTTTATAGTCGTTTTTTCCAGATCTGGAATTAATGAGGCATTCT
AACATTACAGAAACAATTCAAACGTACTCTCATTTATATACTGATAAAAAACATCAAGCTATGAGCATAT
TTGATTAAACGGTATCAAATTGGTATCAAATAACAATTAAGGAGTTTATAAAATGCGTAATAACAAGCCT
AAAATAAGTATTCAAAACGACCCATGGGAAGTGAAATTTATATACATTTAAATTTCATGAGACAATAAAC
GTTGATTTAATGCGTTTTTTTGCCTTTTTTATTTTCCTTATTTTTTCTGTTTTACAACAAAATGGTATCA
AAAATGGTATCATTTGTAGTTATTTTAGCTTCACATATTAAAACAACCACACTCCTAAATTAATAGGTGG
TGTGGTTTTGTTGGTTGTGTGGGGATCGATAGATCTGGATCTGGATTTTAATGCGGATGTTGCGATTACT
TCGCCAACTATTGCGATAACAAGAAAAAGCCAGCCTTTCATGATATATCTCCCAATTTGTGTAGGGCTTA
TTATGCACGCTTAAAAATAATAAAAGCAGACTTGACCTGATAGTTTGGCTGTGAGCAATTATGTGCTTAG
TGCATCTAACGCTTGAGTTAAGCCGCGCCGCGAAGCGGCGTCGGCTTGAACGAATTGTTAGACATTATTT
GCCGACTACCTTGGTGATCTCGCCTTTCACGTAGTGGACAAATTCTTCCAACTGATCTGCGCGCGAGGCC
AAGCGATCTTCTTCTTGTCCAAGATAAGCCTGTCTAGCTTCAAGTATGACGGGCTGATACTGGGCCGGCA
GGCGCTCCATTGCCCAGTCGGCAGCGACATCCTTCGGCGCGATTTTGCCGGTTACTGCGCTGTACCAAAT
GCGGGACAACGTAAGCACTACATTTCGCTCATCGCCAGCCCAGTCGGGCGGCGAGTTCCATAGCGTTAAG
GTTTCATTTAGCGCCTCAAATAGATCCTGTTCAGGAACCGGATCAAAGAGTTCCTCCGCCGCTGGACCTA
CCAAGGCAACGCTATGTTCTCTTGCTTTTGTCAGCAAGATAGCCAGATCAATGTCGATCGTGGCTGGCTC
GAAGATACCTGCAAGAATGTCATTGCGCTGCCATTCTCCAAATTGCAGTTCGCGCTTAGCTGGATAACGC
CACGGAATGATGTCGTCGTGCACAACAATGGTGACTTCTACAGCGCGGAGAATCTCGCTCTCTCCAGGGG
AAGCCGAAGTTTCCAAAAGGTCGTTGATCAAAGCTCGCCGCGTTGTTTCATCAAGCCTTACGGTCACCGT
AACCAGCAAATCAATATCACTGTGTGGCTTCAGGCCGCCATCCACTGCGGAGCCGTACAAATGTACGGCC
AGCAACGTCGGTTCGAGATGGCGCTCGATGACGCCAACTACCTCTGATAGTTGAGTCGATACTTCGGCGA
TCACCGCTTCCCTCATGATGTTTAACTTTGTTTTAGGGCGACTGCCCTGCTGCGTAACATCGTTGCTGCT
CCATAACATCAAACATCGACCCACGGCGTAACGCGCTTGCTGCTTGGATGCCCGAGGCATAGACTGTACC
CCAAAAAAACAGTCATAACAAGCCATGAAAACCGCCACTGCGCCGTTACCACCGCTGCGTTCGGTCAAGG
TTCTGGACCAGTTGCGTGAGCGCATACGCTACTTGCATTACAGCTTACGAACCGAACAGGCTTATGTCCA
CTGGGTTCGTGCCTTCATCCGTTTCCACGGTGTGCGTCACCCGGCAACCTTGGGCAGCAGCGAAGTCGAG
GCATTTCTGTCCTGGCTGGCGAACGAGCGCAAGGTTTCGGTCTCCACG
[255 nt withheld, positions 4459-4713]
ACGATCATCGTGCGGGAGGGCAAGGGCTCCAAGGATCGGGCCTTGATGTTACCCGAGAGCTTGGCACCCA
GCCTGCGCGAGCAGGGGAATTAATTCCCACGGGTTTTGCTGCCCGCAAACGGGCTGTTCTGGTGTTGCTA
GTTTGTTATCAGAATCGCAGATCCGGCTTCAGCCGGTTTGCCGGCTGAAAGCGCTATTTCTTCCAGAATT
GCCATGATTTTTTCCCCACGGGAGGCGTCACTGGCTCCCGTGTTGTCGGCAGCTTTGATTCGATAAGCAG
CATCGCCTGTTTCAGGCTGTCTATGTGTGACTGTTGAGCTGTAACAAGTTGTCTCAGGTGTTCAATTTCA
TGTTCTAGTTGCTTTGTTTTACTGGTTTCACCTGTTCTATTAGGTGTTACATGCTGTTCATCTGTTACAT
TGTCGATCTGTTCATGGTGAACAGCTTTGAATGCACCAAAAACTCGTAAAAGCTCTGATGTATCTATCTT
TTTTACACCGTTTTCATCTGTGCATATGGACAGTTTTCCCTTTGATATGTAACGGTGAACAGTTGTTCTA
CTTTTGTTTGTTAGTCTTGATGCTTCACTGATAGATACAAGAGCCATAAGAACCTCAGATCCTTCCGTAT
TTAGCCAGTATGTTCTCTAGTGTGGTTCGTTGTTTTTGCGTGAGCCATGAGAACGAACCATTGAGATCAT
ACTTACTTTGCATGTCACTCAAAAATTTTGCCTCAAAACTGGTGAGCTGAATTTTTGCAGTTAAAGCATC
GTGTAGTGTTTTTCTTAGTCCGTTATGTAGGTAGGAATCTGATGTAATGGTTGTTGGTATTTTGTCACCA
TTCATTTTTATCTGGTTGTTCTCAAGTTCGGTTACGAGATCCATTTGTCTATCTAGTTCAACTTGGAAAA
TCAACGTATCAGTCGGGCGGCCTCGCTTATCAACCACCAATTTCATATTGCTGTAAGTGTTTAAATCTTT
ACTTATTGGTTTCAAAACCCATTGGTTAAGCCTTTTAAACTCATGGTAGTTATTTTCAAGCATTAACATG
AACTTAAATTCATCAAGGCTAATCTCTATATTTGCCTTGTGAGTTTTCTTTTGTGTTAGTTCTTTTAATA
ACCACTCATAAATCCTCATAGAGTATTTGTTTTCAAAAGACTTAACATGTTCCAGATTATATTTTATGAA
TTTTTTTAACTGGAAAAGATAAGGCAATATCTCTTCACTAAAAACTAATTCTAATTTTTCGCTTGAGAAC
TTGGCATAGTTTGTCCACTGGAAAATCTCAAAGCCTTTAACCAAAGGATTCCTGATTTCCACAGTTCTCG
TCATCAGCTCTCTGGTTGCTTTAGCTAATACACCATAAGCATTTTCCCTACTGATGTTCATCATCTGAGC
GTATTGGTTATAAGTGAACGATACCGTCCGTTCTTTCCTTGTAGGGTTTTCAATCGTGGGGTTGAGTAGT
GCCACACAGCATAAAATTAGCTTGGTTTCATGCTCCGTTAAGTCATAGCGACTAATCGCTAGTTCATTTG
CTTTGAAAACAACTAATTCAGACATACATCTCAATTGGTCTAGGTGATTTTAATCACTATACCAATTGAG
ATGGGCTAGTCAATGATAATTACTAGTCCTTTTCCTTTGAGTTGTGGGTATCTGTAAATTCTGCTAGACC
TTTGCTGGAAAACTTGTAAATTCTGCTAGACCCTCTGTAAATTCCGGTAGACCTTTGTGTGTTTTTTTTG
TTTATATTCAAGTGGTTATAATTTATAGAATAAAGAAAGAATAAAAAAAGATAAAAAGAATAGATCCCAG
CCCTGTGTATAACTCACTACTTTAGTCAGTTCCGCAGTATTACAAAAGGATGTCGCAAACGCTGTTTGCT
CCTCTACAAAACAGACCTTAAAACCCTAAAGGCTTAAGTAGCACCCTCGCAAGCTCGGGCAAATCGCTGA
ATATTCCTTTTGTCTCCGACCATCAGGCACCTGAGTCGCTGTCTTTTTCGTGACATTCAGTTCGCTGCGC
TCACGGCTCTGGCAGTGAATGGGGGTAAATGGCACTACAGGCGCCTTTTATGGATTCATGCAAGGAAACT
ACCCATAATACAAGAAAAGCCCGTCACGGGCTTCTCAGGGCGTTTTATGGCGGGTCTGCTATGTGGTGCT
ATCTGACTTTTTGCTGTTCAGCAGTTCCTGCCCTCTGATTTTCCAGTCTGACCACTTCGGATTATCCCGT
GACAGGTCATTCAGACTGGCTAATGCACCCAGTAAGGCAGCGGTATCATCAACAGGCTTACCCGTCTTAC
TGTCGG
