>Addgene plasmid #15457 | pLL29 | addgene partial sequence | sequence record 21920 | pLL29-F 5'-CAGTTCCTGCCCTCTGATTT-3'
GCGCCTCGGATACCGTGANGGTCATTCAGACTGGCTAATGCACCCAGTAAGGCAGCGGTATCATCAACAG
GCTTACCCGTCTTACTGTCGGGAATTCGAGCTCGGTACCCGGGGATCCTCTAGAGTCGACCTGCAGGCAT
GCAAGCTTTTTTATTACCTACAACTTCTTTAGCACTTAAACGACCATCATCAGTTATTGGAACAACGCCA
TAATGCATATGTGGTGTTTTTTCGTCCATGTGAACTGTTGCATATAATAAATTATCTTTACCGTATTCTT
GTTCTAAAAACTCTTTAGCATATTCAAAAAACTGCTTTGTATCTTCTGGCGTTTGATTATCAAAGAAATC
ATTGTCTGATGTAATTAAACCATCAATGTGTTTAATCGCGTCTGTTCTAATTTTTCTTTTGCCTGTATAA
TTCTGTTCGATTTTTTCATCAATCAAGTTATTAAAATTCTGTTTATTAGCATTTACCAAATCATAATTTA
AGTAAGTTTTACTATGGTCTATATCTTCATTTTCATAATTATTATTTTCTCTTTGAACATGTTTTTGTAT
GCCCGTTGTATTTGTTCCAGATTTAACTTTTGAAACTCTAACAATGGAATAAGACATATAAAAATCACTC
CTAAGCACAAAGGTTTCATGTGTATTTAATAGTTTAAGTCTAACACACTAGACTTATTTTTAATAAGTCG
TTAATACGTGTGCTCTGCGAGGCTTAAACCTGTTTTGCTANCGCAAAAATGAGTGGCAAATGCTAGCCAC
TCATAGTTCTAACCAAATATAAATAACTATNCAACTGCTTTCCAAACGTTAATACANAATCGTCAAAA
